Addgene plasmid #61156: 6his-WT gusA-pET28a+
Purpose: N -terminal His tagged wild-type GUS expression vector
Depositing lab: Andrew Ellington & Ichiro Matsumura. Depositing organization: Indiana University, Bloomington. Publication: Directed evolution of the surface chemistry of the reporter enzyme beta-glucuronidase. Matsumura I, Wallingford JB, Surana NK, Vize PD, Ellington AD. Nat Biotechnol. 1999 Jul;17(7):696-701. 10.1038/10910 PubMed 10404164.
Backbone
  Vector backbone: pET28a (+)
  Backbone manufacturer: Novagen
  Backbone size w/o insert (bp): 5369
  Vector type: Bacterial Expression
Growth in bacteria
  Bacterial resistance: Kanamycin, 50 μg/mL
  Growth temperature: 37°C
  Growth strain: INVaF'
  Copy number: High Copy
Gene/Insert
  Gene/Insert name: gusA (alt name: beta-glucuronidase)
  Species: Escherichia coli
  Promoter: T7
  Tag / fusion protein: 6x His (N terminal on backbone)
  Cloning method: Restriction Enzyme; 5′ cloning site NcoI (not destroyed); 3′ cloning site HindIII (not destroyed)
  Sequencing primers: 5′ T7; 3′ T7-term
Terms and licenses: Academic/Nonprofit Terms; Industry Terms: Not Available to Industry
Depositor comments: Matsumura lab strain number 337
How to cite: 6his-WT gusA-pET28a+ was a gift from Andrew Ellington & Ichiro Matsumura (Addgene plasmid # 61156 ; http://n2t.net/addgene:61156 ; RRID:Addgene_61156)
