[The description below was written by a language model from this plasmid's Addgene catalogue record and pLannotate feature annotations shown in this document.]
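Description:
6his-WT gusA-pET28a+ is a bacterial expression plasmid built on the Novagen pET28a(+) backbone, carrying the wild-type Escherichia coli gusA (uidA) gene encoding β-glucuronidase (GUS). The 7,144-nt sequence record shows the usual pET architecture. It has a ColE1/pBR322-type origin with the adjacent bom and rop elements, although the catalogue lists the plasmid as high copy. An f1 phage origin is also present, and a kanamycin resistance gene (aminoglycoside phosphotransferase) provides selection. Short annotated fragments of a tetracycline resistance gene and an AmpR promoter appear to be backbone remnants or annotation matches rather than functional markers.

The GUS coding sequence sits downstream of a T7 promoter fused to a lac operator, followed by the strong T7 gene 10 ribosome binding site. A plasmid-borne lacI gene with its own promoter supplies repressor. Transcription therefore requires a host providing T7 RNA polymerase and is held in check until relieved by IPTG or lactose. A T7 terminator closes the unit. Upstream of GUS, the backbone contributes an N-terminal 6xHis tag (picked up by the annotation software as a fragment of a composite tag), followed by a thrombin cleavage site that allows the tag to be removed after affinity purification. A second His-tag sequence is annotated downstream of the GUS reading frame. It corresponds to the optional C-terminal tag of the backbone, and the record does not indicate whether it is translated.

The stated purpose is production of N-terminally His-tagged wild-type GUS. The associated publication concerns directed evolution of the surface chemistry of this reporter enzyme, which suggests that the plasmid served as the wild-type reference for evolved variants.
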