Features (pLannotate 1.2.2; 21 found; start..end, strand, type, name):
     12..467     +  rep_origin     f1 ori (sequence partly withheld): f1 bacteriophage origin of replication; arrow indicates direction of (+) strand synthesis
    494..551     +  promoter       AmpR promoter (fragment): bla
    560..1375    -  CDS            KanR: aminoglycoside phosphotransferase; aph(3')-Ia; confers resistance to kanamycin in bacteria or G418 (Geneticin®) in eukaryotes
   1497..2085    +  rep_origin     ori: high-copy-number ColE1/pMB1/pBR322/pUC origin of replication
   2271..2413    -  misc_feature   bom: basis of mobility region from pBR322
   2515..2706    -  CDS            rop: Rop protein, which maintains plasmids at low copy number; rop
   2723..3103    +  CDS            YPB1_ECOLX: Protein predicted: Swiss-Prot protein existence level 4. From Escherichia coli.
   3175..3466    -  CDS            TcR (fragment): tetracycline efflux protein; tet; confers resistance to tetracycline
   3481..3502    -  protein_bind   CAP binding site: CAP binding activates transcription in the presence of cAMP. E. coli catabolite activator protein
   3515..4597    -  CDS            lacI: lac repressor; lacI; The lac repressor binds to the lac operator to inhibit transcription in E. coli. This inhibition can be relieved by adding lactose or isopropyl-β-D-thiogalactopyranoside (IPTG).
   4598..4675    -  promoter       lacI promoter: lacI
   4683..4962    -  CDS            TcR (fragment): tetracycline efflux protein; tet; confers resistance to tetracycline
   4984..5002    +  promoter       T7 promoter: promoter for bacteriophage T7 RNA polymerase
   5003..5027    +  protein_bind   lac operator: The lac repressor binds to the lac operator to inhibit transcription in E. coli. This inhibition can be relieved by adding lactose or isopropyl-β-D-thiogalactopyranoside (IPTG). lac repressor encoded by lacI
   5042..5064    +  RBS            RBS: efficient ribosome binding site from bacteriophage T7 gene 10 (Olins and Rangwala, 1989)
   5083..5099    +  CDS            capTEV™ (fragment): composite tag for in vivo biotinylation, TEV protease cleavage, and 6xHis tagging
   5110..5127    +  CDS            thrombin site: thrombin recognition and cleavage site
   5131..6942    +  CDS            GUS: β-glucuronidase; uidA (or gusA) from E. coli
   6988..7005    +  CDS            9xHis (fragment): 9xHis affinity tag
   7015..7064    +  CDS            SET1 (fragment): solubility-enhancement tag derived from T7 phage gene 10B
   7072..7119    +  terminator     T7 terminator: transcription terminator for bacteriophage T7 RNA polymerase
>Addgene plasmid #61156 | 6his-WT gusA-pET28a+ | depositor full sequence | sequence record 99213 | 6his-WT gusA-pET28a+ sequence 7144 bps
TGGCGAATGGG
[124 nt withheld, positions 12-135]
C
[91 nt withheld, positions 137-227]
A
[49 nt withheld, positions 229-277]
CCTTTGACGTTGGAGTCCACGTTCTTT
[37 nt withheld, positions 305-341]
ACCCTATCTCGGTCTATTCTTTTGATTTATAAGGGATTTTGCCGATTTCGGCCTATTGGTTAAAAAATGA
GCTGATTTAACAAAAATTTAACGCGAATTTTAACAAAATATTAACGTTTACAATTTCAGGTGGCACTTTT
CGGGGAAATGTGCGCGGAACCCCTATTTGTTTATTTTTCTAAATACATTCAAATATGTATCCGCTCATGA
ATTAATTCTTAGAAAAACTCATCGAGCATCAAATGAAACTGCAATTTATTCATATCAGGATTATCAATAC
CATATTTTTGAAAAAGCCGTTTCTGTAATGAAGGAGAAAACTCACCGAGGCAGTTCCATAGGATGGCAAG
ATCCTGGTATCGGTCTGCGATTCCGACTCGTCCAACATCAATACAACCTATTAATTTCCCCTCGTCAAAA
ATAAGGTTATCAAGTGAGAAATCACCATGAGTGACGACTGAATCCGGTGAGAATGGCAAAAGTTTATGCA
TTTCTTTCCAGACTTGTTCAACAGGCCAGCCATTACGCTCGTCATCAAAATCACTCGCATCAACCAAACC
GTTATTCATTCGTGATTGCGCCTGAGCGAGACGAAATACGCGATCGCTGTTAAAAGGACAATTACAAACA
GGAATCGAATGCAACCGGCGCAGGAACACTGCCAGCGCATCAACAATATTTTCACCTGAATCAGGATATT
CTTCTAATACCTGGAATGCTGTTTTCCCGGGGATCGCAGTGGTGAGTAACCATGCATCATCAGGAGTACG
GATAAAATGCTTGATGGTCGGAAGAGGCATAAATTCCGTCAGCCAGTTTAGTCTGACCATCTCATCTGTA
ACATCATTGGCAACGCTACCTTTGCCATGTTTCAGAAACAACTCTGGCGCATCGGGCTTCCCATACAATC
GATAGATTGTCGCACCTGATTGCCCGACATTATCGCGAGCCCATTTATACCCATATAAATCAGCATCCAT
GTTGGAATTTAATCGCGGCCTAGAGCAAGACGTTTCCCGTTGAATATGGCTCATAACACCCCTTGTATTA
CTGTTTATGTAAGCAGACAGTTTTATTGTTCATGACCAAAATCCCTTAACGTGAGTTTTCGTTCCACTGA
GCGTCAGACCCCGTAGAAAAGATCAAAGGATCTTCTTGAGATCCTTTTTTTCTGCGCGTAATCTGCTGCT
TGCAAACAAAAAAACCACCGCTACCAGCGGTGGTTTGTTTGCCGGATCAAGAGCTACCAACTCTTTTTCC
GAAGGTAACTGGCTTCAGCAGAGCGCAGATACCAAATACTGTCCTTCTAGTGTAGCCGTAGTTAGGCCAC
CACTTCAAGAACTCTGTAGCACCGCCTACATACCTCGCTCTGCTAATCCTGTTACCAGTGGCTGCTGCCA
GTGGCGATAAGTCGTGTCTTACCGGGTTGGACTCAAGACGATAGTTACCGGATAAGGCGCAGCGGTCGGG
CTGAACGGGGGGTTCGTGCACACAGCCCAGCTTGGAGCGAACGACCTACACCGAACTGAGATACCTACAG
CGTGAGCTATGAGAAAGCGCCACGCTTCCCGAAGGGAGAAAGGCGGACAGGTATCCGGTAAGCGGCAGGG
TCGGAACAGGAGAGCGCACGAGGGAGCTTCCAGGGGGAAACGCCTGGTATCTTTATAGTCCTGTCGGGTT
TCGCCACCTCTGACTTGAGCGTCGATTTTTGTGATGCTCGTCAGGGGGGCGGAGCCTATGGAAAAACGCC
AGCAACGCGGCCTTTTTACGGTTCCTGGCCTTTTGCTGGCCTTTTGCTCACATGTTCTTTCCTGCGTTAT
CCCCTGATTCTGTGGATAACCGTATTACCGCCTTTGAGTGAGCTGATACCGCTCGCCGCAGCCGAACGAC
CGAGCGCAGCGAGTCAGTGAGCGAGGAAGCGGAAGAGCGCCTGATGCGGTATTTTCTCCTTACGCATCTG
TGCGGTATTTCACACCGCATATATGGTGCACTCTCAGTACAATCTGCTCTGATGCCGCATAGTTAAGCCA
GTATACACTCCGCTATCGCTACGTGACTGGGTCATGGCTGCGCCCCGACACCCGCCAACACCCGCTGACG
CGCCCTGACGGGCTTGTCTGCTCCCGGCATCCGCTTACAGACAAGCTGTGACCGTCTCCGGGAGCTGCAT
GTGTCAGAGGTTTTCACCGTCATCACCGAAACGCGCGAGGCAGCTGCGGTAAAGCTCATCAGCGTGGTCG
TGAAGCGATTCACAGATGTCTGCCTGTTCATCCGCGTCCAGCTCGTTGAGTTTCTCCAGAAGCGTTAATG
TCTGGCTTCTGATAAAGCGGGCCATGTTAAGGGCGGTTTTTTCCTGTTTGGTCACTGATGCCTCCGTGTA
AGGGGGATTTCTGTTCATGGGGGTAATGATACCGATGAAACGAGAGAGGATGCTCACGATACGGGTTACT
GATGATGAACATGCCCGGTTACTGGAACGTTGTGAGGGTAAACAACTGGCGGTATGGATGCGGCGGGACC
AGAGAAAAATCACTCAGGGTCAATGCCAGCGCTTCGTTAATACAGATGTAGGTGTTCCACAGGGTAGCCA
GCAGCATCCTGCGATGCAGATCCGGAACATAATGGTGCAGGGCGCTGACTTCCGCGTTTCCAGACTTTAC
GAAACACGGAAACCGAAGACCATTCATGTTGTTGCTCAGGTCGCAGACGTTTTGCAGCAGCAGTCGCTTC
ACGTTCGCTCGCGTATCGGTGATTCATTCTGCTAACCAGTAAGGCAACCCCGCCAGCCTAGCCGGGTCCT
CAACGACAGGAGCACGATCATGCGCACCCGTGGGGCCGCCATGCCGGCGATAATGGCCTGCTTCTCGCCG
AAACGTTTGGTGGCGGGACCAGTGACGAAGGCTTGAGCGAGGGCGTGCAAGATTCCGAATACCGCAAGCG
ACAGGCCGATCATCGTCGCGCTCCAGCGAAAGCGGTCCTCGCCGAAAATGACCCAGAGCGCTGCCGGCAC
CTGTCCTACGAGTTGCATGATAAAGAAGACAGTCATAAGTGCGGCGACGATAGTCATGCCCCGCGCCCAC
CGGAAGGAGCTGACTGGGTTGAAGGCTCTCAAGGGCATCGGTCGAGATCCCGGTGCCTAATGAGTGAGCT
AACTTACATTAATTGCGTTGCGCTCACTGCCCGCTTTCCAGTCGGGAAACCTGTCGTGCCAGCTGCATTA
ATGAATCGGCCAACGCGCGGGGAGAGGCGGTTTGCGTATTGGGCGCCAGGGTGGTTTTTCTTTTCACCAG
TGAGACGGGCAACAGCTGATTGCCCTTCACCGCCTGGCCCTGAGAGAGTTGCAGCAAGCGGTCCACGCTG
GTTTGCCCCAGCAGGCGAAAATCCTGTTTGATGGTGGTTAACGGCGGGATATAACATGAGCTGTCTTCGG
TATCGTCGTATCCCACTACCGAGATATCCGCACCAACGCGCAGCCCGGACTCGGTAATGGCGCGCATTGC
GCCCAGCGCCATCTGATCGTTGGCAACCAGCATCGCAGTGGGAACGATGCCCTCATTCAGCATTTGCATG
GTTTGTTGAAAACCGGACATGGCACTCCAGTCGCCTTCCCGTTCCGCTATCGGCTGAATTTGATTGCGAG
TGAGATATTTATGCCAGCCAGCCAGACGCAGACGCGCCGAGACAGAACTTAATGGGCCCGCTAACAGCGC
GATTTGCTGGTGACCCAATGCGACCAGATGCTCCACGCCCAGTCGCGTACCGTCTTCATGGGAGAAAATA
ATACTGTTGATGGGTGTCTGGTCAGAGACATCAAGAAATAACGCCGGAACATTAGTGCAGGCAGCTTCCA
CAGCAATGGCATCCTGGTCATCCAGCGGATAGTTAATGATCAGCCCACTGACGCGTTGCGCGAGAAGATT
GTGCACCGCCGCTTTACAGGCTTCGACGCCGCTTCGTTCTACCATCGACACCACCACGCTGGCACCCAGT
TGATCGGCGCGAGATTTAATCGCCGCGACAATTTGCGACGGCGCGTGCAGGGCCAGACTGGAGGTGGCAA
CGCCAATCAGCAACGACTGTTTGCCCGCCAGTTGTTGTGCCACGCGGTTGGGAATGTAATTCAGCTCCGC
CATCGCCGCTTCCACTTTTTCCCGCGTTTTCGCAGAAACGTGGCTGGCCTGGTTCACCACGCGGGAAACG
GTCTGATAAGAGACACCGGCATACTCTGCGACATCGTATAACGTTACTGGTTTCACATTCACCACCCTGA
ATTGACTCTCTTCCGGGCGCTATCATGCCATACCGCGAAAGGTTTTGCGCCATTCGATGGTGTCCGGGAT
CTCGACGCTCTCCCTTATGCGACTCCTGCATTAGGAAGCAGCCCAGTAGTAGGTTGAGGCCGTTGAGCAC
CGCCGCCGCAAGGAATGGTGCATGCAAGGAGATGGCGCCCAACAGTCCCCCGGCCACGGGGCCTGCCACC
ATACCCACGCCGAAACAAGCGCTCATGAGCCCGAAGTGGCGAGCCCGATCTTCCCCATCGGTGATGTCGG
CGATATAGGCGCCAGCAACCGCACCTGTGGCGCCGGTGATGCCGGCCACGATGCGTCCGGCGTAGAGGAT
CGAGATCTCGATCCCGCGAAATTAATACGACTCACTATAGGGGAATTGTGAGCGGATAACAATTCCCCTC
TAGAAATAATTTTGTTTAACTTTAAGAAGGAGATATACCATGGGCAGCAGCCATCATCATCATCATCACA
GCAGCGGCCTGGTGCCGCGCGGCAGCCATATGTTACGTCCTGTAGAAACCCCAACCCGTGAAATCAAAAA
ACTCGACGGCCTGTGGGCATTCAGTCTGGATCGCGAAAACTGTGGAATTGATCAGCGTTGGTGGGAAAGC
GCGTTACAAGAAAGCCGGGCAATTGCTGTGCCAGGCAGTTTTAACGATCAGTTCGCCGATGCAGATATTC
GTAATTATGCGGGCAACGTCTGGTATCAGCGCGAAGTCTTTATACCGAAAGGTTGGGCAGGCCAGCGTAT
CGTGCTGCGTTTCGATGCGGTCACTCATTACGGCAAAGTGTGGGTCAATAATCAGGAAGTGATGGAGCAT
CAGGGCGGCTATACGCCATTTGAAGCCGATGTCACGCCGTATGTTATTGCCGGGAAAAGTGTACGTATCA
CCGTTTGTGTGAACAACGAACTGAACTGGCAGACTATCCCGCCGGGAATGGTGATTACCGACGAAAACGG
CAAGAAAAAGCAGTCTTACTTCCATGATTTCTTTAACTATGCCGGGATCCATCGCAGCGTAATGCTCTAC
ACCACGCCGAACACCTGGGTGGACGATATCACCGTGGTGACGCATGTCGCGCAAGACTGTAACCACGCGT
CTGTTGACTGGCAGGTGGTGGCCAATGGTGATGTCAGCGTTGAACTGCGTGATGCGGATCAACAGGTGGT
TGCAACTGGACAAGGCACTAGCGGGACTTTGCAAGTGGTGAATCCGCACCTCTGGCAACCGGGTGAAGGT
TATCTCTATGAACTGTGCGTCACAGCCAAAAGCCAGACAGAGTGTGATATCTACCCGCTTCGCGTCGGCA
TCCGGTCAGTGGCAGTGAAGGGCGAACAGTTCCTGATTAACCACAAACCGTTCTACTTTACTGGCTTTGG
TCGTCATGAAGATGCGGACTTGCGTGGCAAAGGATTCGATAACGTGCTGATGGTGCACGACCACGCATTA
ATGGACTGGATTGGGGCCAACTCCTACCGTACCTCGCATTACCCTTACGCTGAAGAGATGCTCGACTGGG
CAGATGAACATGGCATCGTGGTGATTGATGAAACTGCTGCTGTCGGCTTTAACCTCTCTTTAGGCATTGG
TTTCGAAGCGGGCAACAAGCCGAAAGAACTGTACAGCGAAGAGGCAGTCAACGGGGAAACTCAGCAAGCG
CACTTACAGGCGATTAAAGAGCTGATAGCGCGTGACAAAAACCACCCAAGCGTGGTGATGTGGAGTATTG
CCAACGAACCGGATACCCGTCCGCAAGGTGCACGGGAATATTTCGCGCCACTGGCGGAAGCAACGCGTAA
ACTCGACCCGACGCGTCCGATCACCTGCGTCAATGTAATGTTCTGCGACGCTCACACCGATACCATCAGC
GATCTCTTTGATGTGCTGTGCCTGAACCGTTATTACGGATGGTATGTCCAAAGCGGCGATTTGGAAACGG
CAGAGAAGGTACTGGAAAAAGAACTTCTGGCCTGGCAGGAGAAACTGCATCAGCCGATTATCATCACCGA
ATACGGCGTGGATACGTTAGCCGGGCTGCACTCAATGTACACCGACATGTGGAGTGAAGAGTATCAGTGT
GCATGGCTGGATATGTATCACCGCGTCTTTGATCGCGTCAGCGCCGTCGTCGGTGAACAGGTATGGAATT
TCGCCGATTTTGCGACCTCGCAAGGCATATTGCGCGTTGGCGGTAACAAGAAAGGGATCTTCACTCGCGA
CCGCAAACCGAAGTCGGCGGCTTTTCTGCTGCAAAAACGCTGGACTGGCATGAACTTCGGTGAAAAACCG
CAGCAGGGAGGCAAACAATGACTGCAGAATTCGAGCTCCGTCGACAAGCTTGCGGCCGCACTCGAGCACC
ACCACCACCACCACTGAGATCCGGCTGCTAACAAAGCCCGAAAGGAAGCTGAGTTGGCTGCTGCCACCGC
TGAGCAATAACTAGCATAACCCCTTGGGGCCTCTAAACGGGTCTTGAGGGGTTTTTTGCTGAAAGGAGGA
ACTATATCCGGAT
