>Addgene plasmid #61156 | 6his-WT gusA-pET28a+ | addgene partial sequence | sequence record 101967 | pBRrevBam 5'-GGTGATGTCGGCGATATAGG-3'
GCCGGCCACGATGCGTCCGGCGTAGAGGATCGAGATCTCGATCCCGCGAAATTAATACGACTCACTATAG
GGGAATTGTGAGCGGATAACAATTCCCCTCTAGAAATAATTTTGTTTAACTTTAAGAAGGAGATATACCA
TGGGCAGCAGCCATCATCATCATCATCACAGCAGCGGCCTGGTGCCGCGCGGCAGCCATATGTTACGTCC
TGTAGAAACCCCAACCCGTGAAATCAAAAAACTCGACGGCCTGTGGGCATTCAGTCTGGATCGCGAAAAC
TGTGGAATTGATCAGCGTTGGTGGGAAAGCGCGTTACAAGAAAGCCGGGCAATTGCTGTGCCAGGCAGTT
TTAACGATCAGTTCGCCGATGCAGATATTCGTAATTATGCGGGCAACGTCTGGTATCAGCGCGAAGTCTT
TATACCGAAAGGTTGGGCAGGCCAGCGTATCGTGCTGCGTTTCGATGCGGTCACTCATTACGGCAAAGTG
TGGGTCAATAATCAGGAAGTGATGGAGCATCAGGGCGGCTATACGCCATTTGAAGCCGATGTCACGCCGT
ATGTTATTGCCGGGAAAAGTGTACGTATCACCGTTTGTGTGAACAACGAACTGAACTGGCAGACTATCCC
GCCGGGAATGGTGATTACCGACGAAAACGGCAAGAAAAAGCAGTCTTACTTCCATGATTTCTTTAACTAT
GCCGGGATCCATCGCAGCGTAATGCTCTACACCACGCCGAACACCTGGGTGGACGATATCACCGTGGTGA
CGCATGTCGCGCAAGACTGTAACCACGCGTCTGTTGACTGGCAGGTGGTGGCCAATGGTGATGTCAGCGT
TGAACTGCGTGATGCGGATCAACAGGTGGTTGCAACTGGACAAGGCACTAGC
