>Addgene plasmid #61156 | 6his-WT gusA-pET28a+ | addgene partial sequence | sequence record 101970 | T7term 5'-GCTAGTTATTGCTCAGCGG-3'
TAGCAGCCGGATCTCAGTGGTGGTGGTGGTGGTGCTCGAGTGCGGCCGCAAGCTTGTCGACGGAGCTCGA
ATTCTGCAGTCATTGTTTGCCTCCCTGCTGCGGTTTTTCACCGAAGTTCATGCCAGTCCAGCGTTTTTGC
AGCAGAAAAGCCGCCGACTTCGGTTTGCGGTCGCGAGTGAAGATCCCTTTCTTGTTACCGCCAACGCGCA
ATATGCCTTGCGAGGTCGCAAAATCGGCGAAATTCCATACCTGTTCACCGACGACGGCGCTGACGCGATC
AAAGACGCGGTGATACATATCCAGCCATGCACACTGATACTCTTCACTCCACATGTCGGTGTACATTGAG
TGCAGCCCGGCTAACGTATCCACGCCGTATTCGGTGATGATAATCGGCTGATGCAGTTTCTCCTGCCAGG
CCAGAAGTTCTTTTTCCAGTACCTTCTCTGCCGTTTCCAAATCGCCGCTTTGGACATACCATCCGTAATA
ACGGTTCAGGCACAGCACATCAAAGAGATCGCTGATGGTATCGGTGTGAGCGTCGCAGAACATTACATTG
ACGCAGGTGATCGGACGCGTCGGGTCGAGTTTACGCGTTGCTTCCGCCAGTGGCGCGAAATATTCCCGTG
CACCTTGCGGACGGGTATCCGGTTCGTTGGCAATACTCCACATCACCACGCTTGGGTGGTTTTTGTCACG
CGCTATCAGCTCTTTAATCGCCTGTAAGTGCGCTTGCTGAGTTTCCCCG
